>Addgene plasmid #100102 | Caspase-6 | addgene full sequence | sequence record 200994 | Addgene NGS Result
TAATACGACTCACTATAGGGAGACCACAACGGTTTCCCTCTAGAAATAATTTTGTTTAACTTTAAGAAGG
AGATATACATATGGCAGCCTCCGTTTACACGCTGCCTGCTGGAGCTGACTTCCTCATGTGTTACTCTGTT
GCAGAAGGATATTATTCTCACCGGGAAACTGTGAACGGCTCATGGTACATTCAAGATTTGTGTGAGATGT
TGGGAAAATATGGCTCCTCCTTAGAGTTCACAGAACTCCTCACACTGGTGAACAGGAAAGTTTCTCAGCG
CCGAGTGGACTTTTGCAAAGACCCAAGTGCAATTGGAAAGAAGCAGGTTCCCTGTTTTGCCTCAATGCTA
ACTAAAAAGCTGCATTTCTTTCCAAAATCTAATCTCGAGCACCACCACCACCACCACTGAGATCCGGCTG
CTAACAAAGCCCGAAAGGAAGCTGAGTTGGCTGCTGCCACCGCTGAGCAATAACTAGCATAACCCCTTGG
GGCCTCTAAACGGGTCTTGAGGGGTTTTTTGCTGAAAGGAGGAACTATATCCGGATTGGCGAATGGG
[124 nt withheld, positions 558-681]
C
[91 nt withheld, positions 683-773]
A
[49 nt withheld, positions 775-823]
CCTTTGACGTTGGAGTCCACGTTCTTT
[37 nt withheld, positions 851-887]
ACCCTATCTCGGTCTATTCTTTTGATTTATAAGGGATTTTGCCGATTTCGGCCTATTGGTTAAAAAATGA
GCTGATTTAACAAAAATTTAACGCGAATTTTAACAAAATATTAACGCTTACAATTTAGGTGGCACTTTTC
GGGGAAATGTGCGCGGAACCCCTATTTGTTTATTTTTCTAAATACATTCAAATATGTATCCGCTCATGAG
ACAATAACCCTGATAAATGCTTCAATAATATTGAAAAAGGAAGAGTATGAGTATTCAACATTTCCGTGTC
GCCCTTATTCCCTTTTTTGCGGCATTTTGCCTTCCTGTTTTTGCTCACCCAGAAACGCTGGTGAAAGTAA
AAGATGCTGAAGATCAGTTGGGTGCACGAGTGGGTTACATCGAACTGGATCTCAACAGCGGTAAGATCCT
TGAGAGTTTTCGCCCCGAAGAACGTTTTCCAATGATGAGCACTTTTAAAGTTCTGCTATGTGGCGCGGTA
TTATCCCGTATTGACGCCGGGCAAGAGCAACTCGGTCGCCGCATACACTATTCTCAGAATGACTTGGTTG
AGTACTCACCAGTCACAGAAAAGCATCTTACGGATGGCATGACAGTAAGAGAATTATGCAGTGCTGCCAT
AACCATGAGTGATAACACTGCGGCCAACTTACTTCTGACAACGATCGGAGGACCGAAGGAGCTAACCGCT
TTTTTGCACAACATGGGGGATCATGTAACTCGCCTTGATCGTTGGGAACCGGAGCTGAATGAAGCCATAC
CAAACGACGAGCGTGACACCACGATGCCTGCAGCAATGGCAACAACGTTGCGCAAACTATTAACTGGCGA
ACTACTTACTCTAGCTTCCCGGCAACAATTAATAGACTGGATGGAGGCGGATAAAGTTGCAGGACCACTT
CTGCGCTCGGCCCTTCCGGCTGGCTGGTTTATTGCTGATAAATCTGGAGCCGGTGAGCGTGGGTCTCGCG
GTATCATTGCAGCACTGGGGCCAGATGGTAAGCCCTCCCGTATCGTAGTTATCTACACGACGGGGAGTCA
GGCAACTATGGATGAACGAAATAGACAGATCGCTGAGATAGGTGCCTCACTGATTAAGCATTGGTAACTG
TCAGACCAAGTTTACTCATATATACTTTAGATTGATTTAAAACTTCATTTTTAATTTAAAAGGATCTAGG
TGAAGATCCTTTTTGATAATCTCATGACCAAAATCCCTTAACGTGAGTTTTCGTTCCACTGAGCGTCAGA
CCCCGTAGAAAAGATCAAAGGATCTTCTTGAGATCCTTTTTTTCTGCGCGTAATCTGCTGCTTGCAAACA
AAAAAACCACCGCTACCAGCGGTGGTTTGTTTGCCGGATCAAGAGCTACCAACTCTTTTTCCGAAGGTAA
CTGGCTTCAGCAGAGCGCAGATACCAAATACTGTCCTTCTAGTGTAGCCGTAGTTAGGCCACCACTTCAA
GAACTCTGTAGCACCGCCTACATACCTCGCTCTGCTAATCCTGTTACCAGTGGCTGCTGCCAGTGGCGAT
AAGTCGTGTCTTACCGGGTTGGACTCAAGACGATAGTTACCGGATAAGGCGCAGCGGTCGGGCTGAACGG
GGGGTTCGTGCACACAGCCCAGCTTGGAGCGAACGACCTACACCGAACTGAGATACCTACAGCGTGAGCT
ATGAGAAAGCGCCACGCTTCCCGAAGGGAGAAAGGCGGACAGGTATCCGGTAAGCGGCAGGGTCGGAACA
GGAGAGCGCACGAGGGAGCTTCCAGGGGGAAACGCCTGGTATCTTTATAGTCCTGTCGGGTTTCGCCACC
TCTGACTTGAGCGTCGATTTTTGTGATGCTCGTCAGGGGGGCGGAGCCTATGGAAAAACGCCAGCAACGC
GGCCTTTTTACGGTTCCTGGCCTTTTGCTGGCCTTTTGCTCACATGTTCTTTCCTGCGTTATCCCCTGAT
TCTGTGGATAACCGTATTACCGCCTTTGAGTGAGCTGATACCGCTCGCCGCAGCCGAACGACCGAGCGCA
GCGAGTCAGTGAGCGAGGAAGCGGAAGAGCGCCTGATGCGGTATTTTCTCCTTACGCATCTGTGCGGTAT
TTCACACCGCAATGGTGCACTCTCAGTACAATCTGCTCTGATGCCGCATAGTTAAGCCAGTATACACTCC
GCTATCGCTACGTGACTGGGTCATGGCTGCGCCCCGACACCCGCCAACACCCGCTGACGCGCCCTGACGG
GCTTGTCTGCTCCCGGCATCCGCTTACAGACAAGCTGTGACCGTCTCCGGGAGCTGCATGTGTCAGAGGT
TTTCACCGTCATCACCGAAACGCGCGAGGCAGCTGCGGTAAAGCTCATCAGCGTGGTCGTGAAGCGATTC
ACAGATGTCTGCCTGTTCATCCGCGTCCAGCTCGTTGAGTTTCTCCAGAAGCGTTAATGTCTGGCTTCTG
ATAAAGCGGGCCATGTTAAGGGCGGTTTTTTCCTGTTTGGTCACTGATGCCTCCGTGTAAGGGGGATTTC
TGTTCATGGGGGTAATGATACCGATGAAACGAGAGAGGATGCTCACGATACGGGTTACTGATGATGAACA
TGCCCGGTTACTGGAACGTTGTGAGGGTAAACAACTGGCGGTATGGATGCGGCGGGACCAGAGAAAAATC
ACTCAGGGTCAATGCCAGCGCTTCGTTAATACAGATGTAGGTGTTCCACAGGGTAGCCAGCAGCATCCTG
CGATGCAGATCCGGAACATAATGGTGCAGGGCGCTGACTTCCGCGTTTCCAGACTTTACGAAACACGGAA
ACCGAAGACCATTCATGTTGTTGCTCAGGTCGCAGACGTTTTGCAGCAGCAGTCGCTTCACGTTCGCTCG
CGTATCGGTGATTCATTCTGCTAACCAGTAAGGCAACCCCGCCAGCCTAGCCGGGTCCTCAACGACAGGA
GCACGATCATGCGCACCCGTGGCCAGGACCCAACGCTGCCCGAGATCTCGATCCCGCGAAAT
Features (pLannotate 1.2.2; 13 found; start..end, strand, type, name):
      1..19      +  promoter       T7 promoter: promoter for bacteriophage T7 RNA polymerase
     51..73      +  RBS            RBS: efficient ribosome binding site from bacteriophage T7 gene 10 (Olins and Rangwala, 1989)
     84..383     +  CDS            CASP6 (fragment): CASP6_HUMAN - Also known as MCH2. Experimental evidence at protein level: Swiss-Prot protein existence level 1. Cysteine protease that plays essential roles in programmed cell death, axonal degeneration, development and innate immunity (PubMed:8663580, PubMed:32298652). During apoptosis, localizes in the nucleus and cleaves the nuclear structural protein NUMA1 and lamin A/LMNA thereby inducing nuclear shrinkage and fragmentation (PubMed:17401638, PubMed:8663580, PubMed:9463409). Furthermore, cleaves many transcription factors such as NF-kappa-B and cAMP response element-binding protein/CREBBP
    390..407     +  CDS            9xHis (fragment): 9xHis affinity tag
    417..466     +  CDS            SET1 (fragment): solubility-enhancement tag derived from T7 phage gene 10B
    474..521     +  terminator     T7 terminator: transcription terminator for bacteriophage T7 RNA polymerase
    558..986     +  rep_origin     f1 ori (sequence partly withheld): f1 bacteriophage origin of replication; arrow indicates direction of (+) strand synthesis
   1039..1143    +  promoter       AmpR promoter: bla
   1144..2004    +  CDS            AmpR: β-lactamase; bla; confers resistance to ampicillin, carbenicillin, and related antibiotics
   2175..2763    +  rep_origin     ori: high-copy-number ColE1/pMB1/pBR322/pUC origin of replication
   2949..3088    -  misc_feature   bom: basis of mobility region from pBR322
   3190..3381    -  CDS            rop: Rop protein, which maintains plasmids at low copy number; rop
   3398..3778    +  CDS            YPB1_ECOLX: Protein predicted: Swiss-Prot protein existence level 4. From Escherichia coli.
