[The description below was written by a language model from this plasmid's Addgene catalogue record and pLannotate feature annotations shown in this document.]
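Description:
Caspase-6 is a bacterial expression plasmid built on the pET23b backbone for producing human caspase-6 (CASP6, also known as MCH2) in E. coli. Transcription is driven by the bacteriophage T7 promoter, so expression requires a host that supplies T7 RNA polymerase. An efficient ribosome binding site from T7 gene 10 precedes the coding sequence, and a T7 terminator follows it. The insert is fused at its C terminus to a backbone-encoded histidine tag, which allows metal-affinity purification of the recombinant protease. The short match to a T7 gene 10-derived sequence annotated between the tag and the terminator probably reflects residual backbone sequence rather than a deliberate solubility fusion.

The plasmid carries the ColE1/pBR322-type origin together with the bom region and the rop gene, which restrains copy number, in line with the catalogue's low-copy designation. Selection is by ampicillin through β-lactamase expressed from its own promoter. An f1 phage origin is also present and permits single-stranded DNA production.

In the 3,889 nt sequence record, the feature table annotates only a roughly 300 bp fragment of CASP6, much shorter than a full-length caspase-6 coding sequence. The record does not say whether this reflects a truncated or partial insert, an engineered subunit construct, or a limitation of the sequencing or annotation, so the exact form of the encoded protein should be checked against the sequence. The associated work examined caspase cleavage specificity after aspartate, glutamate and phosphoserine residues, which suggests the plasmid was used to make purified enzyme for in vitro substrate studies.
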