Addgene plasmid #100102: Caspase-6
Purpose: Bacterial expression of Caspase-6
Depositing lab: Jim Wells. Depositing organization: University of California, San Francisco (UCSF). Publication: Cacidases: caspases can cleave after aspartate, glutamate and phosphoserine residues. Seaman JE, Julien O, Lee PS, Rettenmaier TJ, Thomsen ND, Wells JA. Cell Death Differ. 2016 Oct;23(10):1717-26. doi: 10.1038/cdd.2016.62. Epub 2016 Jul 1. PubMed 27367566.
Backbone
  Vector backbone: pET23b
  Vector type: Bacterial Expression
Growth in bacteria
  Bacterial resistance: Ampicillin, 100 μg/mL
  Growth temperature: 37°C
  Growth strain: DH5alpha
  Copy number: Low Copy
Gene/Insert
  Gene/Insert name: Caspase-6
  Species: H. sapiens (human)
  Entrez Gene: CASP6 (a.k.a. CSP-6, MCH2, caspase-6)
  Promoter: T7
  Tag / fusion protein: His (C terminal on backbone)
  Cloning method: Unknown
Terms and licenses: Academic/Nonprofit Terms; Industry Terms: Not Available to Industry
How to cite: Caspase-6 was a gift from Jim Wells (Addgene plasmid # 100102 ; http://n2t.net/addgene:100102 ; RRID:Addgene_100102)
